Addgene plasmid #211165: pBiT3.1-C_GEMIN5:1-739
Purpose: Mammalian expression of human GEMIN5 fragment M1 to A739. C-terminal HiBiT tag.
Depositing lab: Cheryl Arrowsmith. Depositing organization: University of Toronto. Publication: A Target Class Ligandability Evaluation of WD40 Repeat-Containing Proteins. Ackloo S, Li F, Szewczyk M, Seitova A, Loppnau P, Zeng H, Xu J, Ahmad S, Arnautova YA, Baghaie AJ, Beldar S, Bolotokova A, Centrella PA, Chau I, Clark MA, Cuozzo JW, Dehghani-Tafti S, Disch JS, Dong A, Dumas A, Feng JA, Ghiabi P, Gibson E, Gilmer J, Goldman B, Green SR, Guie MA, Guilinger JP, Harms N, Herasymenko O, Houliston S, Hutchinson A, Kearnes S, Keefe AD, Kimani SW, Kramer T, Kutera M, Kwak HA, Lento C, Li Y, Liu J, Loup J, Machado RAC, Mulhern CJ, Perveen S, Righetto GL, Riley P, Shrestha S, Sigel EA, Silva M, Sintchak MD, Slakman BL, Taylor RD, Thompson J, Torng W, Underkoffler C, von Rechenberg M, Walsh RT, Watson I, Wilson DJ, Wolf E, Yadav M, Yazdi AK, Zhang J, Zhang Y, Santhakumar V, Edwards AM, Barsyte-Lovejoy D, Schapira M, Brown PJ, Halabelian L, Arrowsmith CH. J Med Chem. 2025 Jan 23;68(2):1092-1112. doi: 10.1021/acs.jmedchem.4c02010. Epub 2024 Nov 4. PubMed 39495097.
Backbone
  Vector backbone: pBiT3.1-C
  Backbone manufacturer: Promega
  Vector type: Mammalian Expression
  Selectable markers: Neomycin (select with G418)
Growth in bacteria
  Bacterial resistance: Kanamycin, 50 μg/mL
  Growth temperature: 37°C
  Growth strain: DH5alpha
  Copy number: High Copy
Gene/Insert
  Gene/Insert name: Gemin5:M1-A739
  Species: H. sapiens (human)
  Insert size (bp): 2217
  Mutation: R682Q natural variant (VAR_033807)
  Entrez Gene: GEMIN5 (a.k.a. GEMIN-5, NEDCAM)
  Promoter: CMV
  Tag / fusion protein: GSSGGSSGVSGWRLFKKIS (C terminal on insert)
  Cloning method: Ligation Independent Cloning
  Sequencing primers: 5′ T7; 3′ TTGCTCAGCGGTGGCAGCAG
Resource information
  A portion of this plasmid was derived from a plasmid made by: Mammalian Gene Collection (BC113614)
Terms and licenses: Academic/Nonprofit Terms; Industry Terms: Not Available to Industry
Depositor comments: 5' Cloning Site: EcoR1 (not destroyed), 3' Cloning Site: Xho1 (not destroyed).
How to cite: pBiT3.1-C_GEMIN5:1-739 was a gift from Cheryl Arrowsmith (Addgene plasmid # 211165 ; http://n2t.net/addgene:211165 ; RRID:Addgene_211165)
