[The description below was written by a language model from this plasmid's Addgene catalogue record and pLannotate feature annotations shown in this document.]
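Description:
pBiT3.1-C_GEMIN5:1-739 is a mammalian expression plasmid built on the Promega pBiT3.1-C backbone. It encodes residues M1 to A739 of human GEMIN5 fused at the C terminus to a HiBiT peptide through a flexible glycine/serine linker. The 2,217 bp insert was derived from a Mammalian Gene Collection cDNA clone, carries the natural R682Q variant, and was introduced by ligation-independent cloning between EcoRI and XhoI sites that remain intact. GEMIN5 is a component of the SMN complex involved in assembling spliceosomal snRNPs. The associated publication concerns ligandability of WD40 repeat-containing proteins, which suggests the fragment was chosen with that domain class in mind.

Expression is driven by the CMV immediate-early enhancer and promoter, followed by a chimeric β-globin/immunoglobulin intron that improves mRNA processing, and it is terminated by an SV40 polyadenylation signal. A T7 promoter lies just upstream of the coding sequence and serves as a sequencing primer site. The HiBiT tag is a small peptide that complements the LgBiT fragment to reconstitute NanoLuc luciferase, so the tagged protein can be quantified by luminescence, for example in cellular abundance or target-engagement assays.

The plasmid replicates at high copy in E. coli from a ColE1/pUC-type origin and is selected with kanamycin through an EM7-driven neo (nptII) gene, which is preceded by a loxP site. The catalogue lists neomycin/G418 as the mammalian selectable marker. The feature table, however, shows only a bacterial promoter directly upstream of neo, and it also annotates an SV40 promoter-driven blasticidin S deaminase cassette with a synthetic poly(A) signal that the catalogue entry does not mention. A short match annotated as a T7 gene 10-derived solubility tag downstream of the insert is probably an incidental hit.
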