Features (pLannotate 1.2.2; 17 found; start..end, strand, type, name):
     24..105     -  polyA_signal   SV40 poly(A) signal: SV40 polyadenylation signal
    128..211     -  CDS            large T antigen (fragment): large T antigen from SV40 (simian virus 40)
    276..641     +  enhancer       CMV enhancer: human cytomegalovirus immediate early enhancer
    643..842     +  promoter       CMV promoter: human cytomegalovirus (CMV) immediate early promoter
    981..1113    +  intron         chimeric intron: chimera between introns from human β-globin and immunoglobulin heavy chain genes
   1157..1175    +  promoter       T7 promoter: promoter for bacteriophage T7 RNA polymerase
   1243..3459    +  CDS            GEMIN5 (fragment): GEMI5_HUMAN - Experimental evidence at protein level: Swiss-Prot protein existence level 1. Required for the assembly of the SMN complex that plays a catalyst role in the assembly of small nuclear ribonucleoproteins (snRNPs), the building blocks of the spliceosome (PubMed:16857593, PubMed:18984161, PubMed:20513430). Thereby, plays an important role in the splicing of cellular pre-mRNAs. Most spliceosomal snRNPs contain a common set of Sm proteins SNRPB, SNRPD1, SNRPD2, SNRPD3, SNRPE, SNRPF and SNRPG that assemble in a heptameric protein ring on the Sm site of the small nuclear RNA to form the
   3555..3582    +  CDS            SET1 (fragment): solubility-enhancement tag derived from T7 phage gene 10B
   3608..3729    -  polyA_signal   SV40 poly(A) signal: SV40 polyadenylation signal
   3752..3820    -  CDS            large T antigen (fragment): large T antigen from SV40 (simian virus 40)
   3844..3877    +  protein_bind   loxP: Cre-mediated recombination occurs in the 8-bp core sequence (GCATACAT). Cre recombinase
   3887..3934    +  promoter       EM7 promoter: synthetic bacterial promoter&nbsp
   3966..4757    +  CDS            neo: KKA2_KLEPN - Also known as kan, nptII. Experimental evidence at protein level: Swiss-Prot protein existence level 1. Resistance to kanamycin, neomycin, paromomycin, ribostamycin, butirosin and gentamicin B. From Klebsiella pneumoniae.
   4918..5506    -  rep_origin     ori: high-copy-number ColE1/pMB1/pBR322/pUC origin of replication
   5632..5680    -  polyA_signal   poly(A) signal: synthetic polyadenylation signal
   5704..6102    -  CDS            BSD: blasticidin S deaminase; Aspergillus terreus BSD; confers resistance to blasticidin
   6133..6490    -  promoter       SV40 promoter: SV40 enhancer and early promoter
>Addgene plasmid #211165 | pBiT3.1-C_GEMIN5:1-739 | addgene full sequence | sequence record 425864 | Addgene NGS Result
AAGACGCGTTAATTAAGACGTCGGCAGTGAAAAAAATGCTTTATTTGTGAAATTTGTGATGCTATTGCTT
TATTTGTAACCATTATAAGCTGCAATAAACAAGTTAACAACAACAATTGCATTCATTTTATGTTTCAGGT
TCAGGGGGAGGTGTGGGAGGTTTTTTAAAGCAAGTAAAACCTCTACAAATGTGGTATGGCTGATTATGAT
CCGCGGCCGCAATACGTCGACGTTATCAGCTGACTTCGTACGAGAGCCTAGGATTATGGCGCGCCACTAG
TTATTAATAGTAATCAATTACGGGGTCATTAGTTCATAGCCCATATATGGAGTTCCGCGTTACATAACTT
ACGGTAAATGGCCCGCCTGGCTGACCGCCCAACGACCCCCGCCCATTGACGTCAATAATGACGTATGTTC
CCATAGTAACGCCAATAGGGACTTTCCATTGACGTCAATGGGTGGAGTATTTACGGTAAACTGCCCACTT
GGCAGTACATCAAGTGTATCATATGCCAAGTCCGCCCCCTATTGACGTCAATGACGGTAAATGGCCCGCC
TGGCATTATGCCCAGTACATGACCTTACGGGACTTTCCTACTTGGCAGTACATCTACGTATTAGTCATCG
CTATTACCATGGTGATGCGGTTTTGGCAGTACACCAATGGGCGTGGATAGCGGTTTGACTCACGGGGATT
TCCAAGTCTCCACCCCATTGACGTCAATGGGAGTTTGTTTTGGCACCAAAATCAACGGGACTTTCCAAAA
TGTCGTAATAACCCCGCCCCGTTGACGCAAATGGGCGGTAGGCGTGTACGGTGGGAGGTCTATATAAGCA
GAGCTGGTTTAGTGAACCGTCAGATCACTAGAATCTTTATTGCGGTAGTTTATCACAGTTAAATTGCTAA
CGCAGTCAGTGCTTCTGACACAACAGTCTCGAACTTAAGCTGCAGAAGTTGGTCGTGAGGCACTGGGCAG
GTAAGTATCAAGGTTACAAGACAGGTTTAAGGAGACCAATAGAAACTGGGCTTGTCGAGACAGAGAAGAC
TCTTGCGTTTCTGATAGGCACCTATTGGTCTTACTGACATCCACTTTGCCTTTCTCTCCACAGGTGTCCA
CTCCCAGTTCAATTACAGCTCTTAAGGCTAGAGTATTAATACGACTCACTATAGGGGCGATCGCAACAAG
CTTCGGGAAGATCTGGAGCTAGCGGCGGGGGATCCGGTGGGAATTCGACACCATGGGGCAGGAGCCGCGG
ACGCTGCCGCCCTCCCCCAACTGGTACTGCGCCCGCTGCAGCGATGCCGTGCCCGGGGGCCTCTTTGGCT
TCGCCGCGCGGACCTCCGTCTTCCTTGTCCGCGTGGGCCCGGGCGCAGGCGAGAGTCCAGGGACACCCCC
GTTTCGAGTCATAGGAGAGTTGGTGGGACACACCGAAAGGGTCTCTGGCTTCACATTTTCTCATCACCCT
GGTCAGTACAACCTCTGTGCCACCAGCTCCGACGATGGGACTGTGAAAATATGGGATGTAGAGACAAAAA
CAGTTGTGACAGAACATGCACTCCATCAGCATACGATATCAACATTACATTGGTCTCCTCGAGTAAAGGA
CTTAATAGTATCTGGGGATGAAAAAGGAGTAGTTTTCTGTTACTGGTTTAACAGAAATGACAGCCAGCAC
CTCTTTATAGAACCCAGGACAATTTTCTGTCTTACTTGTTCACCTCATCATGAAGATTTAGTAGCCATTG
GCTACAAGGATGGCATAGTGGTGATAATTGACATCAGTAAGAAAGGAGAAGTTATTCATAGGCTTCGAGG
CCATGATGATGAAATCCACTCCATAGCCTGGTGTCCCCTGCCTGGTGAAGATTGTTTATCTATAAACCAA
GAGGAAACTTCAGAAGAAGCTGAAATTACCAACGGGAATGCTGTAGCACAAGCTCCAGTAACAAAAGGTT
GCTACTTAGCCACTGGAAGCAAAGATCAAACCATTCGAATCTGGAGCTGTTCTAGAGGCCGAGGGGTGAT
GATTTTGAAATTGCCCTTTCTGAAGAGAAGAGGAGGGGGTATAGACCCAACTGTTAAAGAGCGCCTTTGG
TTGACACTCCATTGGCCCAGCAATCAACCAACACAGCTGGTATCTAGCTGTTTTGGAGGTGAACTGTTGC
AATGGGATCTCACTCAATCTTGGAGACGGAAATACACCCTCTTCAGTGCCTCATCAGAAGGGCAAAATCA
TTCAAGAATTGTGTTTAATTTATGTCCTTTACAAACAGAGGATGACAAACAGCTGTTACTTTCTACATCA
ATGGATAGAGATGTAAAATGTTGGGACATAGCCACCTTGGAGTGCAGCTGGACCCTTCCTTCCCTTGGTG
GGTTTGCATACAGCCTGGCTTTCTCTTCTGTGGACATAGGCTCTTTGGCCATAGGTGTTGGGGATGGCAT
GATCCGTGTATGGAATACACTCTCCATAAAGAACAACTATGATGTGAAAAATTTTTGGCAAGGCGTGAAG
TCCAAGGTTACAGCGCTGTGCTGGCACCCAACCAAGGAAGGTTGCTTAGCTTTTGGAACTGATGATGGAA
AAGTGGGATTGTATGACACCTACTCCAACAAGCCTCCACAGATTTCTAGCACATATCATAAGAAGACTGT
ATATACGTTAGCCTGGGGGCCACCAGTACCCCCCATGTCACTTGGAGGAGAAGGAGACAGACCTTCCCTT
GCTTTATACAGCTGTGGAGGAGAAGGGATTGTCTTACAGCATAATCCCTGGAAGCTTAGTGGAGAAGCCT
TTGACATCAACAAACTCATCAGGGACACCAATTCAATCAAATACAAATTGCCTGTACACACAGAGATAAG
TTGGAAAGCAGATGGCAAAATCATGGCTCTTGGCAATGAAGATGGATCAATAGAAATATTTCAGATTCCC
AACCTGAAACTGATCTGTACTATCCAACAGCATCACAAGCTTGTGAATACCATTAGCTGGCATCATGAGC
ATGGCAGCCAGCCAGAATTGAGCTATCTGATGGCCTCTGGCTCCAACAATGCAGTCATTTACGTGCACAA
CCTGAAGACTGTCATAGAGAGCAGCCCTGAGTCTCCAGTGACCATTACAGAGCCCTACCGGACCCTCTCA
GGGCATACGGCCAAGATTACCAGTGTGGCGTGGAGCCCACATCATGATGGAAGGCTGGTATCTGCTTCCT
ATGATGGTACAGCCCAGGTGTGGGATGCTCTCCGGGAAGAGCCCCTGTGCAATTTCCGAGGACATCAAGG
TCGACTGCTTTGTGTGGCATGGTCTCCTTTGGATCCAGACTGCATCTATTCAGGGGCAGATGACTTTTGT
GTGCACAAGTGGCTCACTTCCATGCAAGATCATTCCCGGCCTCCTCAAGGCAAAAAAAGTATTGAATTGG
AGAAAAAACGGCTCTCTCAACCTAAGGCAGGCTCGAGCGGTGGGAGCTCCGGTGTGAGCGGCTGGCGGCT
GTTCAAGAAGATTAGCTAAGTTTAAACGGCCGCGACTCTAGACTGCAGGCATGCAAGCTGATTTGGCTGC
TGCCACCGCTGAGCAAGGCCGCTTCGAGCAGACATGATAAGATACATTGATGAGTTTGGACAAACCACAA
CTAGAATGCAGTGAAAAAAATGCTTTATTTGTGAAATTTGTGATGCTATTGCTTTATTTGTAACCATTAT
AAGCTGCAATAAACAAGTTAACAACAACAATTGCATTCATTTTATGTTTCAGGTTCAGGGGGAGATGTGG
GAGGTTTTTTTAAGCAAGTAAAACCTCTACAAATGTGGTAAAATCTTAATTAAGACTTCTAATATAACTT
CGTATAGCATACATTATACGAAGTTATGGTTCCACTGTTGACAATTAATCATCGGCATAGTATATCGGCA
TAGTATAATACGACAAGGTGAGGAACTAAACCCAGGAGGCAGATCATGATTGAACAAGATGGATTGCACG
CAGGTTCTCCGGCCGCTTGGGTGGAGAGGCTATTCGGCTATGACTGGGCACAACAGACAATCGGCTGCTC
TGATGCCGCCGTGTTCCGGCTGTCAGCGCAGGGGCGCCCGGTTCTTTTTGTCAAGACCGACCTGTCCGGT
GCCCTGAATGAACTGCAGGACGAGGCAGCGCGGCTATCGTGGCTGGCCACGACGGGCGTTCCTTGCGCAG
CTGTGCTCGACGTTGTCACTGAAGCGGGAAGGGACTGGCTGCTATTGGGCGAAGTGCCGGGGCAGGATCT
CCTGTCATCTCACCTTGCTCCTGCCGAGAAAGTATCCATCATGGCTGATGCAATGCGGCGGCTGCATACG
CTTGATCCGGCTACCTGCCCATTCGACCACCAAGCGAAACATCGCATCGAGCGAGCACGTACTCGGATGG
AAGCCGGTCTTGTCGATCAGGATGATCTGGACGAAGAGCATCAGGGGCTCGCGCCAGCCGAACTGTTCGC
CAGGCTCAAGGCGCGCATGCCCGACGGCGAGGATCTCGTCGTGACCCATGGCGATGCCTGCTTGCCGAAT
ATCATGGTGGAAAATGGCCGCTTTTCTGGATTCATCGACTGTGGCCGGCTGGGTGTGGCGGACCGCTATC
AGGACATAGCGTTGGCTACCCGTGATATTGCTGAAGAGCTTGGCGGCGAATGGGCTGACCGCTTCCTCGT
GCTTTACGGTATCGCCGCTCCCGATTCGCAGCGCATCGCCTTCTATCGCCTTCTTGACGAGTTCTTCTGA
TTCGAAATGACCGACCAAGCGACGCCCAACCGGTATCAGCTCACTCAAAGGCGGTAATACGGTTATCCAC
AGAATCAGGGGATAACGCAGGAAAGAACATGTGAGCAAAAGGCCAGCAAAAGGCCAGGAACCGTAAAAAG
GCCGCGTTGCTGGCGTTTTTCCATAGGCTCCGCCCCCCTGACGAGCATCACAAAAATCGACGCTCAAGTC
AGAGGTGGCGAAACCCGACAGGACTATAAAGATACCAGGCGTTTCCCCCTGGAAGCTCCCTCGTGCGCTC
TCCTGTTCCGACCCTGCCGCTTACCGGATACCTGTCCGCCTTTCTCCCTTCGGGAAGCGTGGCGCTTTCT
CATAGCTCACGCTGTAGGTATCTCAGTTCGGTGTAGGTCGTTCGCTCCAAGCTGGGCTGTGTGCACGAAC
CCCCCGTTCAGCCCGACCGCTGCGCCTTATCCGGTAACTATCGTCTTGAGTCCAACCCGGTAAGACACGA
CTTATCGCCACTGGCAGCAGCCACTGGTAACAGGATTAGCAGAGCGAGGTATGTAGGCGGTGCTACAGAG
TTCTTGAAGTGGTGGCCTAACTACGGCTACACTAGAAGGACAGTATTTGGTATCTGCGCTCTGCTGAAGC
CAGTTACCTTCGGAAAAAGAGTTGGTAGCTCTTGATCCGGCAAACAAACCACCGCTGGTAGCGGTGGTTT
TTTTGTTTGCAAGCAGCAGATTACGCGCAGAAAAAAAGGATTTCAAGAAGATCCTTTGATCTTTTCTACG
GGGTCTGACGCTCAGTGGAACGAAAACTCACGTTAAGGGATTTTGGTCATGAGATTATCAAAAAGGATCT
TCACCTAGATCCTTTTATAGTCCGGAATCGTCACACAAAAAACCAACACACAGATGTAATGAAAATAAAG
ATATTTTATTGCGGCCATCGTGATGGCTAGAGTTTAGCCCTCCCACACATAACCAGAGGGCAGCAATTCA
CGAATCCCAACTGCCGTCGGCTGTCCATCACTGTCCTTCACTATGGCTTTGATCCCAGGATGCAGATCGA
GAAGCACCTGTCGGCACCGTCCGCAGGGGCTCAAGATGCCCCTGTTCTCATTTCCGATCGCGACGATACA
AGTCAGGTTGCCAGCTGCCGCAGCAGCAGCAGTGCCCAGCACCACGAGTTCTGCACAAGGTCCCCCAGTA
AAATGATATACATTGACACCAGTGAAGATGCGGCCGTCGCTAGAGAGAGCTGCGCTGGCGACGCTGTAGT
CTTCAGAGATGGGGATGCTGTTGATTGTAGCCGTTGCTCTTTCAATGAGGGTGGATTCTTCTTGAGACAA
AGGCTTGGCCATGGTGGCGCTAGTGTCAGAAGAATCGAGCTTTTTGCAAAAGCCTAGGCCTCCAAAAAAG
CCTCCTCACTACTTCTGGAATAGCTCAGAGGCCGAGGCGGCCTCGGCCTCTGCATAAATAAAAAAAATTA
GTCAGCCATGGGGCGGAGAATGGGCGGAACTGGGCGGAGTTAGGGGCGGGATGGGCGGAGTTAGGGGCGG
GACTATGGTTGCTGACTAATTGAGATGCATGCTTTGCATACTTCTGCCTGCTGGGGAGCCTGGGGACTTT
CCACACCTGGTTGCTGACTAATTGAGATGCATGCTTTGCATACTTCTGCCTGCTGGGGAGCCTGGGGACT
TTCCACACCCTAACTGACACACATTCCACAGCTGGTTCTTTCCGCCTCAGAAGGTACCTAACCAAGTTCC
TCTTTCAGAGGTTATTTCAGGCCATGGTGCTGCGC
