>Addgene plasmid #211165 | pBiT3.1-C_GEMIN5:1-739 | depositor partial sequence | sequence record 411808 | Insert sequence
ATGGGGCAGGAGCCGCGGACGCTGCCGCCCTCCCCCAACTGGTACTGCGCCCGCTGCAGCGATGCCGTGC
CCGGGGGCCTCTTTGGCTTCGCCGCGCGGACCTCCGTCTTCCTTGTCCGCGTGGGCCCGGGCGCAGGCGA
GAGTCCAGGGACACCCCCGTTTCGAGTCATAGGAGAGTTGGTGGGACACACCGAAAGGGTCTCTGGCTTC
ACATTTTCTCATCACCCTGGTCAGTACAACCTCTGTGCCACCAGCTCCGACGATGGGACTGTGAAAATAT
GGGATGTAGAGACAAAAACAGTTGTGACAGAACATGCACTCCATCAGCATACGATATCAACATTACATTG
GTCTCCTCGAGTAAAGGACTTAATAGTATCTGGGGATGAAAAAGGAGTAGTTTTCTGTTACTGGTTTAAC
AGAAATGACAGCCAGCACCTCTTTATAGAACCCAGGACAATTTTCTGTCTTACTTGTTCACCTCATCATG
AAGATTTAGTAGCCATTGGCTACAAGGATGGCATAGTGGTGATAATTGACATCAGTAAGAAAGGAGAAGT
TATTCATAGGCTTCGAGGCCATGATGATGAAATCCACTCCATAGCCTGGTGTCCCCTGCCTGGTGAAGAT
TGTTTATCTATAAACCAAGAGGAAACTTCAGAAGAAGCTGAAATTACCAACGGGAATGCTGTAGCACAAG
CTCCAGTAACAAAAGGTTGCTACTTAGCCACTGGAAGCAAAGATCAAACCATTCGAATCTGGAGCTGTTC
TAGAGGCCGAGGGGTGATGATTTTGAAATTGCCCTTTCTGAAGAGAAGAGGAGGGGGTATAGACCCAACT
GTTAAAGAGCGCCTTTGGTTGACACTCCATTGGCCCAGCAATCAACCAACACAGCTGGTATCTAGCTGTT
TTGGAGGTGAACTGTTGCAATGGGATCTCACTCAATCTTGGAGACGGAAATACACCCTCTTCAGTGCCTC
ATCAGAAGGGCAAAATCATTCAAGAATTGTGTTTAATTTATGTCCTTTACAAACAGAGGATGACAAACAG
CTGTTACTTTCTACATCAATGGATAGAGATGTAAAATGTTGGGACATAGCCACCTTGGAGTGCAGCTGGA
CCCTTCCTTCCCTTGGTGGGTTTGCATACAGCCTGGCTTTCTCTTCTGTGGACATAGGCTCTTTGGCCAT
AGGTGTTGGGGATGGCATGATCCGTGTATGGAATACACTCTCCATAAAGAACAACTATGATGTGAAAAAT
TTTTGGCAAGGCGTGAAGTCCAAGGTTACAGCGCTGTGCTGGCACCCAACCAAGGAAGGTTGCTTAGCTT
TTGGAACTGATGATGGAAAAGTGGGATTGTATGACACCTACTCCAACAAGCCTCCACAGATTTCTAGCAC
ATATCATAAGAAGACTGTATATACGTTAGCCTGGGGGCCACCAGTACCCCCCATGTCACTTGGAGGAGAA
GGAGACAGACCTTCCCTTGCTTTATACAGCTGTGGAGGAGAAGGGATTGTCTTACAGCATAATCCCTGGA
AGCTTAGTGGAGAAGCCTTTGACATCAACAAACTCATCAGGGACACCAATTCAATCAAATACAAATTGCC
TGTACACACAGAGATAAGTTGGAAAGCAGATGGCAAAATCATGGCTCTTGGCAATGAAGATGGATCAATA
GAAATATTTCAGATTCCCAACCTGAAACTGATCTGTACTATCCAACAGCATCACAAGCTTGTGAATACCA
TTAGCTGGCATCATGAGCATGGCAGCCAGCCAGAATTGAGCTATCTGATGGCCTCTGGCTCCAACAATGC
AGTCATTTACGTGCACAACCTGAAGACTGTCATAGAGAGCAGCCCTGAGTCTCCAGTGACCATTACAGAG
CCCTACCGGACCCTCTCAGGGCATACGGCCAAGATTACCAGTGTGGCGTGGAGCCCACATCATGATGGAA
GGCTGGTATCTGCTTCCTATGATGGTACAGCCCAGGTGTGGGATGCTCTCCGGGAAGAGCCCCTGTGCAA
TTTCCGAGGACATCAAGGTCGACTGCTTTGTGTGGCATGGTCTCCTTTGGATCCAGACTGCATCTATTCA
GGGGCAGATGACTTTTGTGTGCACAAGTGGCTCACTTCCATGCAAGATCATTCCCGGCCTCCTCAAGGCA
AAAAAAGTATTGAATTGGAGAAAAAACGGCTCTCTCAACCTAAGGCA
